Addgene plasmid #185312: DHN_VrDHN1a_mCh-2xFKBP (pBS1117)
Purpose: For the mammalian expression of the riverbank grape plant protein DHN_VrDHN1a attached to 2xFKBP. The FKBP can be used for inducible dimerization and condensate formation
Depositing lab: Pamela Silver. Depositing organization: Harvard Medical School. Publication: Natural and Designed Proteins Inspired by Extremotolerant Organisms Can Form Condensates and Attenuate Apoptosis in Human Cells. Veling MT, Nguyen DT, Thadani NN, Oster ME, Rollins NJ, Brock KP, Bethel NP, Lim S, Baker D, Way JC, Marks DS, Chang RL, Silver PA. ACS Synth Biol. 2022 Mar 18;11(3):1292-1302. doi: 10.1021/acssynbio.1c00572. Epub 2022 Feb 18. PubMed 35176859.
Backbone
  Vector backbone: rt44a_nCoV-N-mEGFP-2xFKBP-HA pcDNA4_TO
  Vector type: Mammalian Expression
Growth in bacteria
  Bacterial resistance: Ampicillin, 100 μg/mL
  Growth temperature: 37°C
  Growth strain: DH5alpha
  Copy number: High Copy
Gene/Insert
  Gene/Insert name: DHN_VrDHN1a
  Species: V. riparia
  Insert size (bp): 393
  Cloning method: Gibson Cloning
Terms and licenses: Academic/Nonprofit Terms; Industry Terms: Not Available to Industry
Depositor comments: This plasmid encodes a protein fused to 2xFKBP. FKBP will dimerize upon exposure to a dimerization agent. We used it to test for chemically inducible condensate formation
How to cite: DHN_VrDHN1a_mCh-2xFKBP (pBS1117) was a gift from Pamela Silver (Addgene plasmid # 185312 ; http://n2t.net/addgene:185312 ; RRID:Addgene_185312)
