[The description below was written by a language model from this plasmid's Addgene catalogue record and pLannotate feature annotations shown in this document.]
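Description:
DHN_VrDHN1a_mCh-2xFKBP (pBS1117) is a mammalian expression plasmid built on a pcDNA4/TO-type backbone, derived by Gibson cloning from an earlier construct that carried a different protein fused to a fluorescent protein and 2xFKBP. It is propagated in E. coli as a high-copy plasmid through its ColE1/pUC-type origin and selected with ampicillin (AmpR under its own bla promoter). An f1 origin is also present. For selection in mammalian cells it carries a bleomycin/Zeocin resistance gene (Sh ble) driven by the SV40 early promoter, with an EM7 bacterial promoter upstream and an SV40 polyadenylation signal downstream.

The expression cassette uses the human CMV immediate-early enhancer and promoter, followed by two short matches to tet operator sequences. This is consistent with the tetracycline-operator-regulated CMV promoter of the TO backbone, which is repressible in cells expressing the Tet repressor and otherwise constitutive. The insert is a 393 bp coding sequence for the dehydrin DHN_VrDHN1a from riverbank grape (Vitis riparia). The feature table does not annotate it, but an unannotated gap between the promoter and mCherry would accommodate it. Downstream lie mCherry and two tandem copies of the FKBP12 F36V mutant (DmrB), and the cassette ends with the bGH polyadenylation signal. The backbone name mentions an HA tag, but none is annotated.

The F36V FKBP domains bind synthetic ligands that do not bind wild-type FKBP, and they dimerize on exposure to a dimerizing agent. Having two copies on each protein allows multivalent cross-linking, while mCherry allows the protein's localisation to be visualised. The depositors used the plasmid to test for chemically inducible condensate formation by this plant protein in human cells.
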