Features (pLannotate 1.2.2; 24 found; start..end, strand, type, name):
     34..86      -  misc_feature   bom (fragment): basis of mobility region from pBR322
    241..620     +  enhancer       CMV enhancer: human cytomegalovirus immediate early enhancer
    621..824     +  promoter       CMV promoter: human cytomegalovirus (CMV) immediate early promoter
    826..845     +  promoter       PLtetO-1 promoter (fragment): modified phage lambda PL promoter with tet operator sites (Lutz and Bujard, 1997)
    847..866     +  promoter       PLtetO-1 promoter (fragment): modified phage lambda PL promoter with tet operator sites (Lutz and Bujard, 1997)
    874..907     +  promoter       TRE3GV promoter (fragment): 3rd-generation Tet-responsive promoter that can be activated by binding of Tet-On® 3G, optimized for retroviral and lentiviral vectors
   1428..2135    +  CDS            mCherry: mCherry is a basic (constitutively fluorescent) red fluorescent protein published in 2004, derived from Discosoma sp.. It is reported to be a very rapidly-maturing monomer with low acid sensitivity.
   2145..2465    +  CDS            DmrB: F36V mutant of FK506-binding protein FKBP12 binds synthetic ligands that do not bind wild-type FKBP
   2472..2792    +  CDS            DmrB: F36V mutant of FK506-binding protein FKBP12 binds synthetic ligands that do not bind wild-type FKBP
   2879..3103    +  polyA_signal   bGH poly(A) signal: bovine growth hormone polyadenylation signal
   3107..3128    +  promoter       SV40 promoter (fragment): SV40 enhancer and early promoter
   3149..3577    +  rep_origin     f1 ori (sequence partly withheld): f1 bacteriophage origin of replication; arrow indicates direction of (+) strand synthesis
   3591..3920    +  promoter       SV40 promoter: SV40 enhancer and early promoter
   3968..4015    +  promoter       EM7 promoter: synthetic bacterial promoter&nbsp
   4034..4408    +  CDS            BleoR: antibiotic-binding protein; Sh ble from Streptoalloteichus hindustanus; confers resistance to bleomycin, phleomycin, and Zeocin™
   4418..4543    +  CDS            ble (fragment): BLE_KLEPN - Experimental evidence at protein level: Swiss-Prot protein existence level 1. Binding protein with a strong affinity to the bleomycin family of antibiotics. Binds to CL990; an antimitotic-antibiotic compound. From Klebsiella pneumoniae.
   4538..4659    +  polyA_signal   SV40 poly(A) signal: SV40 polyadenylation signal
   4732..4748    -  protein_bind   lac operator: The lac repressor binds to the lac operator to inhibit transcription in E. coli. This inhibition can be relieved by adding lactose or isopropyl-β-D-thiogalactopyranoside (IPTG). lac repressor encoded by lacI
   4756..4786    -  promoter       lac promoter: promoter for the E. coli lac operon
   4801..4822    -  protein_bind   CAP binding site: CAP binding activates transcription in the presence of cAMP. E. coli catabolite activator protein
   4835..4927    -  CDS            lacI (fragment): lac repressor; lacI; The lac repressor binds to the lac operator to inhibit transcription in E. coli. This inhibition can be relieved by adding lactose or isopropyl-β-D-thiogalactopyranoside (IPTG).
   5110..5698    -  rep_origin     ori: high-copy-number ColE1/pMB1/pBR322/pUC origin of replication
   5869..6729    -  CDS            AmpR: β-lactamase; bla; confers resistance to ampicillin, carbenicillin, and related antibiotics
   6730..6834    -  promoter       AmpR promoter: bla
>Addgene plasmid #185312 | DHN_VrDHN1a_mCh-2xFKBP (pBS1117) | addgene full sequence | sequence record 363952 | Addgene NGS Result
GACGTCGACGGATCGGGAGATCTCCCGATCCCCTATGGTGCACTCTCAGTACAATCTGCTCTGATGCCGC
ATAGTTAAGCCAGTATCTGCTCCCTGCTTGTGTGTTGGAGGTCGCTGAGTAGTGCGCGAGCAAAATTTAA
GCTACAACAAGGCAAGGCTTGACCGACAATTGCATGAAGAATCTGCTTAGGGTTAGGCGTTTTGCGCTGC
TTCGCGATGTACGGGCCAGATATACGCGTTGACATTGATTATTGACTAGTTATTAATAGTAATCAATTAC
GGGGTCATTAGTTCATAGCCCATATATGGAGTTCCGCGTTACATAACTTACGGTAAATGGCCCGCCTGGC
TGACCGCCCAACGACCCCCGCCCATTGACGTCAATAATGACGTATGTTCCCATAGTAACGCCAATAGGGA
CTTTCCATTGACGTCAATGGGTGGAGTATTTACGGTAAACTGCCCACTTGGCAGTACATCAAGTGTATCA
TATGCCAAGTACGCCCCCTATTGACGTCAATGACGGTAAATGGCCCGCCTGGCATTATGCCCAGTACATG
ACCTTATGGGACTTTCCTACTTGGCAGTACATCTACGTATTAGTCATCGCTATTACCATGGTGATGCGGT
TTTGGCAGTACATCAATGGGCGTGGATAGCGGTTTGACTCACGGGGATTTCCAAGTCTCCACCCCATTGA
CGTCAATGGGAGTTTGTTTTGGCACCAAAATCAACGGGACTTTCCAAAATGTCGTAACAACTCCGCCCCA
TTGACGCAAATGGGCGGTAGGCGTGTACGGTGGGAGGTCTATATAAGCAGAGCTCTCCCTATCAGTGATA
GAGATCTCCCTATCAGTGATAGAGATCGTCGACGAGCTCGTTTAGTGAACCGTCAGATCGCCTGGAGACG
CCATCCACGCTGTTTTGACCTCCATAGAAGACACCGGGACCGATCCAGCCTCCGGACTCTAGCGTTTAAA
CTTAAGCTTGGTACCGAGCTCGGATCCGCCACCATGGCCTACCAGCAGGACCCCTGCGCCAACCCCACCA
GGCAGACCGGAAAGACCGGAGGACAGACCGACCAGTACGGCAACCCCGTGCACCAGACCGAGGCCCTGGG
AGCCTACGGAGCTGGAACCGGAACCGGCATGCACGGAGGAGAGCACCAGCAGCAGCCCCACCAGCAGCCT
GGAGTGCTGAACAGGAGCGGCAGCAGCAGCAGCGAGGACGACGGCCAGGGAGGAAGGAGGAAGAAGGGCA
TGAAGGAGAAGATCAAGGAGAGGATCCCCGGCATGGGCAGGAAGGACGAGCAGAAGCAGACCAGCGCCAC
CAGCACCCCCGGACAGGGCCAACAGCAGAAGGGCATGATGGAGAAGATCAAGGAGAAGCTGCCCGGCGCC
CACTCCGGAGGCGGCGGATCCGGCGGAATGGTGTCTAAAGGCGAGGAGGATAACATGGCTATAATCAAGG
AATTTATGAGGTTCAAGGTGCATATGGAGGGATCTGTGAACGGTCACGAGTTCGAAATCGAGGGCGAAGG
CGAGGGGCGACCCTATGAAGGGACACAGACGGCCAAACTGAAGGTGACCAAGGGTGGCCCCCTGCCTTTC
GCCTGGGACATCCTGTCACCCCAGTTTATGTACGGCTCTAAGGCTTACGTTAAGCACCCTGCCGATATTC
CGGACTACTTGAAACTGAGCTTCCCTGAAGGGTTCAAGTGGGAACGGGTAATGAATTTTGAGGATGGCGG
TGTAGTCACAGTTACCCAGGACAGCTCTCTTCAGGACGGAGAATTTATCTATAAGGTTAAACTTCGGGGC
ACTAACTTCCCATCAGACGGCCCCGTGATGCAGAAGAAAACTATGGGCTGGGAAGCCAGCTCAGAACGCA
TGTATCCCGAGGACGGAGCACTGAAGGGAGAAATCAAGCAGCGACTCAAGCTGAAGGATGGGGGACATTA
TGATGCTGAGGTCAAAACCACCTATAAGGCCAAGAAACCCGTTCAGCTTCCTGGGGCATACAACGTGAAT
ATCAAACTGGATATTACATCCCATAACGAAGACTATACCATCGTGGAACAGTACGAGCGGGCCGAGGGCA
GACATAGCACAGGGGGCATGGATGAATTGTACAAGGCGACTAGAGGCGTCCAAGTCGAAACCATTAGTCC
CGGCGATGGCAGAACATTTCCTAAAAGGGGACAAACATGTGTCGTCCATTATACAGGCATGTTGGAGGAC
GGCAAAAAGGTGGACAGTAGTAGAGATCGCAATAAACCTTTCAAATTCATGTTGGGAAAACAAGAAGTCA
TTAGGGGATGGGAGGAGGGCGTGGCTCAAATGTCCGTCGGCCAACGCGCTAAGCTCACCATCAGCCCCGA
CTACGCATACGGCGCTACCGGACATCCCGGAATTATTCCCCCTCACGCTACCTTGGTGTTTGACGTCGAA
CTGTTGAAGCTCGAGACTAGAGGAGTGCAGGTGGAGACTATCTCCCCAGGAGACGGGCGCACCTTCCCCA
AGCGCGGCCAGACCTGCGTGGTGCACTACACCGGGATGCTTGAAGATGGAAAGAAAGTTGATTCCTCCCG
GGACAGAAACAAGCCCTTTAAGTTTATGCTAGGCAAGCAGGAGGTGATCCGAGGCTGGGAAGAAGGGGTT
GCCCAGATGAGTGTGGGTCAGAGAGCCAAACTGACTATATCTCCAGATTATGCCTATGGTGCCACTGGGC
ACCCAGGCATCATCCCACCACATGCCACTCTCGTCTTCGATGTGGAGCTTCTAAAACTGGAAACTAGTTA
TCCGTACGACGTACCAGACTACGCATAAGCGGCCGCTCGAGTCTAGAGGGCCCGTTTAAACCCGCTGATC
AGCCTCGACTGTGCCTTCTAGTTGCCAGCCATCTGTTGTTTGCCCCTCCCCCGTGCCTTCCTTGACCCTG
GAAGGTGCCACTCCCACTGTCCTTTCCTAATAAAATGAGGAAATTGCATCGCATTGTCTGAGTAGGTGTC
ATTCTATTCTGGGGGGTGGGGTGGGGCAGGACAGCAAGGGGGAGGATTGGGAAGACAATAGCAGGCATGC
TGGGGATGCGGTGGGCTCTATGGCTTCTGAGGCGGAAAGAACCAGCTGGGGCTCTAGGGGGTATCCCC
[124 nt withheld, positions 3149-3272]
C
[91 nt withheld, positions 3274-3364]
A
[49 nt withheld, positions 3366-3414]
CCTTTGACGTTGGAGTCCACGTTCTTT
[37 nt withheld, positions 3442-3478]
ACCCTATCTCGGTCTATTCTTTTGATTTATAAGGGATTTTGCCGATTTCGGCCTATTGGTTAAAAAATGA
GCTGATTTAACAAAAATTTAACGCGAATTAATTCTGTGGAATGTGTGTCAGTTAGGGTGTGGAAAGTCCC
CAGGCTCCCCAGCAGGCAGAAGTATGCAAAGCATGCATCTCAATTAGTCAGCAACCAGGTGTGGAAAGTC
CCCAGGCTCCCCAGCAGGCAGAAGTATGCAAAGCATGCATCTCAATTAGTCAGCAACCATAGTCCCGCCC
CTAACTCCGCCCATCCCGCCCCTAACTCCGCCCAGTTCCGCCCATTCTCCGCCCCATGGCTGACTAATTT
TTTTTATTTATGCAGAGGCCGAGGCCGCCTCTGCCTCTGAGCTATTCCAGAAGTAGTGAGGAGGCTTTTT
TGGAGGCCTAGGCTTTTGCAAAAAGCTCCCGGGAGCTTGTATATCCATTTTCGGATCTGATCAGCACGTG
TTGACAATTAATCATCGGCATAGTATATCGGCATAGTATAATACGACAAGGTGAGGAACTAAACCATGGC
CAAGTTGACCAGTGCCGTTCCGGTGCTCACCGCGCGCGACGTCGCCGGAGCGGTCGAGTTCTGGACCGAC
CGGCTCGGGTTCTCCCGGGACTTCGTGGAGGACGACTTCGCCGGTGTGGTCCGGGACGACGTGACCCTGT
TCATCAGCGCGGTCCAGGACCAGGTGGTGCCGGACAACACCCTGGCCTGGGTGTGGGTGCGCGGCCTGGA
CGAGCTGTACGCCGAGTGGTCGGAGGTCGTGTCCACGAACTTCCGGGACGCCTCCGGGCCGGCCATGACC
GAGATCGGCGAGCAGCCGTGGGGGCGGGAGTTCGCCCTGCGCGACCCGGCCGGCAACTGCGTGCACTTCG
TGGCCGAGGAGCAGGACTGACACGTGCTACGAGATTTCGATTCCACCGCCGCCTTCTATGAAAGGTTGGG
CTTCGGAATCGTTTTCCGGGACGCCGGCTGGATGATCCTCCAGCGCGGGGATCTCATGCTGGAGTTCTTC
GCCCACCCCAACTTGTTTATTGCAGCTTATAATGGTTACAAATAAAGCAATAGCATCACAAATTTCACAA
ATAAAGCATTTTTTTCACTGCATTCTAGTTGTGGTTTGTCCAAACTCATCAATGTATCTTATCATGTCTG
TATACCGTCGACCTCTAGCTAGAGCTTGGCGTAATCATGGTCATAGCTGTTTCCTGTGTGAAATTGTTAT
CCGCTCACAATTCCACACAACATACGAGCCGGAAGCATAAAGTGTAAAGCCTGGGGTGCCTAATGAGTGA
GCTAACTCACATTAATTGCGTTGCGCTCACTGCCCGCTTTCCAGTCGGGAAACCTGTCGTGCCAGCTGCA
TTAATGAATCGGCCAACGCGCGGGGAGAGGCGGTTTGCGTATTGGGCGCTCTTCCGCTTCCTCGCTCACT
GACTCGCTGCGCTCGGTCGTTCGGCTGCGGCGAGCGGTATCAGCTCACTCAAAGGCGGTAATACGGTTAT
CCACAGAATCAGGGGATAACGCAGGAAAGAACATGTGAGCAAAAGGCCAGCAAAAGGCCAGGAACCGTAA
AAAGGCCGCGTTGCTGGCGTTTTTCCATAGGCTCCGCCCCCCTGACGAGCATCACAAAAATCGACGCTCA
AGTCAGAGGTGGCGAAACCCGACAGGACTATAAAGATACCAGGCGTTTCCCCCTGGAAGCTCCCTCGTGC
GCTCTCCTGTTCCGACCCTGCCGCTTACCGGATACCTGTCCGCCTTTCTCCCTTCGGGAAGCGTGGCGCT
TTCTCATAGCTCACGCTGTAGGTATCTCAGTTCGGTGTAGGTCGTTCGCTCCAAGCTGGGCTGTGTGCAC
GAACCCCCCGTTCAGCCCGACCGCTGCGCCTTATCCGGTAACTATCGTCTTGAGTCCAACCCGGTAAGAC
ACGACTTATCGCCACTGGCAGCAGCCACTGGTAACAGGATTAGCAGAGCGAGGTATGTAGGCGGTGCTAC
AGAGTTCTTGAAGTGGTGGCCTAACTACGGCTACACTAGAAGAACAGTATTTGGTATCTGCGCTCTGCTG
AAGCCAGTTACCTTCGGAAAAAGAGTTGGTAGCTCTTGATCCGGCAAACAAACCACCGCTGGTAGCGGTG
GTTTTTTTGTTTGCAAGCAGCAGATTACGCGCAGAAAAAAAGGATCTCAAGAAGATCCTTTGATCTTTTC
TACGGGGTCTGACGCTCAGTGGAACGAAAACTCACGTTAAGGGATTTTGGTCATGAGATTATCAAAAAGG
ATCTTCACCTAGATCCTTTTAAATTAAAAATGAAGTTTTAAATCAATCTAAAGTATATATGAGTAAACTT
GGTCTGACAGTTACCAATGCTTAATCAGTGAGGCACCTATCTCAGCGATCTGTCTATTTCGTTCATCCAT
AGTTGCCTGACTCCCCGTCGTGTAGATAACTACGATACGGGAGGGCTTACCATCTGGCCCCAGTGCTGCA
ATGATACCGCGAGACCCACGCTCACCGGCTCCAGATTTATCAGCAATAAACCAGCCAGCCGGAAGGGCCG
AGCGCAGAAGTGGTCCTGCAACTTTATCCGCCTCCATCCAGTCTATTAATTGTTGCCGGGAAGCTAGAGT
AAGTAGTTCGCCAGTTAATAGTTTGCGCAACGTTGTTGCCATTGCTACAGGCATCGTGGTGTCACGCTCG
TCGTTTGGTATGGCTTCATTCAGCTCCGGTTCCCAACGATCAAGGCGAGTTACATGATCCCCCATGTTGT
GCAAAAAAGCGGTTAGCTCCTTCGGTCCTCCGATCGTTGTCAGAAGTAAGTTGGCCGCAGTGTTATCACT
CATGGTTATGGCAGCACTGCATAATTCTCTTACTGTCATGCCATCCGTAAGATGCTTTTCTGTGACTGGT
GAGTACTCAACCAAGTCATTCTGAGAATAGTGTATGCGGCGACCGAGTTGCTCTTGCCCGGCGTCAATAC
GGGATAATACCGCGCCACATAGCAGAACTTTAAAAGTGCTCATCATTGGAAAACGTTCTTCGGGGCGAAA
ACTCTCAAGGATCTTACCGCTGTTGAGATCCAGTTCGATGTAACCCACTCGTGCACCCAACTGATCTTCA
GCATCTTTTACTTTCACCAGCGTTTCTGGGTGAGCAAAAACAGGAAGGCAAAATGCCGCAAAAAAGGGAA
TAAGGGCGACACGGAAATGTTGAATACTCATACTCTTCCTTTTTCAATATTATTGAAGCATTTATCAGGG
TTATTGTCTCATGAGCGGATACATATTTGAATGTATTTAGAAAAATAAACAAATAGGGGTTCCGCGCACA
TTTCCCCGAAAAGTGCCACCT
